>Addgene plasmid #209909 | pPBbsr2-EREG-ScNeo | addgene full sequence | sequence record 416692 | Addgene NGS Result
CTAAATTGTAAGCGTTAATATTTTGTTAAAATTCGCGTTAAATTTTTGTTAAATCAGCTCATTTTTTAAC
CAATAGGCCGAAATCGGCAAAATCCCTTATAAATCAAAAGAATAGACCGAGATAGGGT
[37 nt withheld, positions 129-165]
AAAGAACGTGGACTCCAACGTCAAAGG
[49 nt withheld, positions 193-241]
T
[91 nt withheld, positions 243-333]
G
[124 nt withheld, positions 335-458]
CCCATTCGCCATTCAGGCTGCGCAACTGTTGGGAAGGGCGATCGGTGCGGGCCTCTTCGCTATTACGCCA
GCTGGCGAAAGGGGGATGTGCTGCAAGGCGATTAAGTTGGGTAACGCCAGGGTTTTCCCAGTCACGACGT
TGTAAAACGACGGCCAGTGAGCGCGCGTAATACGACTCACTATAGGGCGAATTGGGGCGCGCCATTCTAG
ATTAACCCTAGAAAGATAGTCTGCGTAAAATTGACGCATGCATTCTTGAAATATTGCTCTCTCTTTCTAA
ATAGCGCGAATCCGTCGCTGTGCATTTAGGACATCTCAGTCGCCGCTTGGAGCTCCCGTGAGGCGTGCTT
GTCAATGCGGTAAGTGTCACTGATTTTGAACTATAACGACCGCGTGAGTCAAAATGACGCATGATTATCT
TTTACGTGACTTTTAAGATTTAACTCATACGATAATTATATTGTTATTTCATGTTCTACTTACGTGATAA
CTTATTATATATATATTTTCTTGTTATAGATATCAACTAGAATGCTAGCATGGGCCCATCTCGACATTGA
TTATTGACTAGTTATTAATAGTAATCAATTACGGGGTCATTAGTTCATAGCCCATATATGGAGTTCCGCG
TTACATAACTTACGGTAAATGGCCCGCCTGGCTGACCGCCCAACGACCCCCGCCCATTGACGTCAATAAT
GACGTATGTTCCCATAGTAACGCCAATAGGGACTTTCCATTGACGTCAATGGGTGGAGTATTTACGGTAA
ACTGCCCACTTGGCAGTACATCAAGTGTATCATATGCCAAGTACGCCCCCTATTGACGTCAATGACGGTA
AATGGCCCGCCTGGCATTATGCCCAGTACATGACCTTATGGGACTTTCCTACTTGGCAGTACATCTACGT
ATTAGTCATCGCTATTACCATGGTCGAGGTGAGCCCCACGTTCTGCTTCACTCTCCCCATCTCCCCCCCC
TCCCCACCCCCAATTTTGTATTTATTTATTTTTTAATTATTTTGTGCAGCGATGGGGGCGGGGGGGGGGG
GGGGGGGGCCCGGCGGGGGGGGGGGGGGGGGCGGGGGGGGGGGGGGGGGTGCGGGGGCGGCCAACCAGGG
CGGCGCGCTCCGAAAGTTCCCTTTTATGGGGGGGCGGCGGCGGCGGCGGCCCTATAAAAAGCGAAGCGCG
CGGCGGGCGGGAGTCGCTGCGCGCTGCCTTCGCCCCGTGCCCCGCTCCGCCGCCGCCTCGCGCCGCCCGC
CCCGGCTCTGACTGACCGCGTTACTCCCACAGGTGAGCGGGCGGGACGGCCCTTCTCCTCCGGGCTGTAA
TTAGCGCTTGGTTTAATGACGGCTTGTTTCTTTTCTGTGGCTGCGTGAAAGCCTTGAGGGGCTCCGGGAG
GGCCCTTTGTGCGGGGGGAGCGGCTCGGGGGGTGCGTGCGTGTGTGTGTGCGTGGGGAGCGCCGCGTGCG
GCTCCGCGCTGCCCGGCGGCTGTGAGCGCTGCGGGCGCGGCGCGGGGCTTTGTGCGCTCCGCAGTGTGCG
CGAGGGGAGCGCGGCCGGGGGCGGTGCCCCGCGGTGCGGGGGGGGCTGCGAGGGGAACAAAGGCTGCGTG
CGGGGTGTGTGCGTGGGGGGGTGAGCAGGGGGTGTGGGCGCGTCGGTCGGGCTGCAACCCCCCCTGCACC
CCCCTCCCCGAGTTGCTGAGCACGGCCCGGCTTCGGGTGCGGGGCTCCGTACGGGGCGTGGCGCGGGGCT
CGCCGTGCCGGGCGGGGGGTGGCGGCAGGTGGGGGTGCCGGGCGGGGCGGGGCCGCCTCGGGCCGGGGAG
GGCTCGGGGGAGGGGCGCGGCGGCCCCCGGAGCGCCGGCGGCTGTCGAGGCGCGGCGAGCCGCAGCCATT
GCCTTTTATGGTAATCGTGCGAGAGGGCGCAGGGACTTCCTTTGTCCCAAATCTGTGCGGAGCCGAAATC
TGGGAGGCGCCGCCGCACCCCCTCTAGCGGGCGCGGGGCGAAGCGGTGCGGCGCCGGCAGGAAGGAAATG
GGCGGGGAGGGCCTTCGTGCGTCGCCGCGCCGCCGTCCCCTTCTCCCTCTCCAGCCTCGGGGCTGTCCGC
GGGGGGACGGCTGCCTTCGGGGGGGACGGGGCAGGGCGGGGTTCGGCTTCTGGCGTGTGACCGGCGGCTC
TAGAGCCTCTGCTAACCATGTTCATGCCTTCTTCTTTTTCCTACAGCTCCTGGGCAACGTGCTGGTTATT
GTGCTGTCTCATCATTTTGGCAAAGAATTGGGATCCGAATTCTCCACCATGACCGCGGGGAGGAGGATGG
AGATGCTCTGTGCCGGCAGGGTCCCTGCGCTGCTGCTCTGCCTGGGTTTCCATCTTCTACAGGCAGTCCT
CAGTACAACTGTGATTCCATCATGTATCCCAGGAGAGTCCAGTGATAACTGCACAGCTTTAGTTCAGACA
GAAGACAATCCACGTGTGGCTCAAGTGTCAATATACCCATACGATGTTCCGGATTACGCTATGGTGAGCA
AGGGCGAGGCAGTGATCAAGGAGTTCATGCGGTTCAAGGTGCACATGGAGGGCTCCATGAACGGCCACGA
GTTCGAGATCGAGGGCGAGGGCGAGGGCCGCCCCTACGAGGGCACCCAGACCGCCAAGCTGAAGGTGACC
AAGGGTGGCCCCCTGCCCTTCTCCTGGGACATCCTGTCCCCTCAGTTCATGTACGGCTCCAGGGCCTTCA
CCAAGCACCCCGCCGACATCCCCGACTACTATAAGCAGTCCTTCCCCGAGGGCTTCAAGTGGGAGCGCGT
GATGAACTTCGAGGACGGCGGCGCCGTGACCGTGACCCAGGACACCTCCCTGGAGGACGGCACCCTGATC
TACAAGGTGAAGCTCCGCGGCACCAACTTCCCTCCTGACGGCCCCGTAATGCAGAAGAAGACAATGGGCT
GGGAAGCGTCCACCGAGCGGTTGTACCCCGAGGACGGCGTGCTGAAGGGCGACATTAAGATGGCCCTGCG
CCTGAAGGACGGAGGCCGCTACCTGGCGGACTTCAAGACCACCTACAAGGCCAAGAAGCCCGTGCAGATG
CCCGGCGCCTACAACGTCGACCGCAAGTTGGACATCACCTCCCACAACGAGGACTACACCGTGGTGGAAC
AGTACGAACGCTCCGAGGGCCGCCACTCCACCGGCGGCATGGACGAGCTGTACAAGGGTGGTGGTAGTGG
TGGTGGTTCAGTGTCAATAACAAAGTGTAGCTCTGACATGAATGGCTATTGTTTGCATGGACAGTGCATC
TATCTGGTGGACATGAGTCAAAACTACTGCAGGTGTGAAGTGGGTTATACTGGTGTCCGATGTGAACACT
TCTTTTTAACCGTCCACCAACCTTTAAGCAAAGAATATGTGGCTTTGACCGTGATTCTTATTATTTTGTT
TCTTATCACAGTCGTCGGTTCCACATATTATTTCTGCAGATGGTACAGAAATCGAAAAAGTAAAGAACCA
AAGAAGGAATATGAGAGAGTTACCTCAGGGGATCCAGAGTTGCCGCAAGTCGGCGGATTCGAAATGGTAA
GCAAGGGGGAGGAAGATAATATGGCTTCCCTTCCAGCAACGCACGAATTGCATATCTTTGGAAGTATTAA
TGGAGTTGATTTCGACATGGTGGGGCAGGGTACGGGAAACCCAAACGATGGCTATGAAGAACTTAACCTC
AAGTCTACCAAAGGCGATCTCCAATTCTCACCCTGGATATTGGTCCCACACATCGGCTACGGGTTCCATC
AATACCTGCCTTATCCTGACGGGATGAGTCCTTTTCAAGCTGCTATGGTTGACGGAAGTGGCTACCAAGT
TCACCGCACAATGCAATTTGAGGATGGTGCATCTCTTACGGTTAATTACCGATATACATATGAGGGTTCA
CACATCAAGGGGGAAGCTCAGGTCAAGGGCACTGGATTTCCCGCAGATGGCCCAGTTATGACCAATTCTC
TGACCGCAGCCGATTGGTGTCGAAGCAAGAAGACCTACCCTAACGACAAGACTATCATCTCAACCTTCAA
ATGGTCCTACACCACAGGTAACGGAAAGCGGTATAGGTCTACAGCTCGGACAACATATACCTTTGCGAAG
CCTATGGCCGCTAACTATTTGAAAAACCAACCGATGTATGTTTTTCGGAAGACCGAATTGAAACATTCAA
AAACGGAGTTGAATTTCAAAGAGTGGCAGAAGGCATTCACCGACGTAATGGGTATGGATGAGTTGTATAA
ATAAGCGGCGGCCGCTCTAGAGTCGACGGGCCGCGGTAACAATTGTTAACTAACTTAAGCTAGCAACGGT
TTCCCTCTAGCGGGATCAATTCCGCCCCCCCCCCCTAACGTTACTGGCCGAAGCCGCTTGGAATAAGGCC
GGTGTGCGTTTGTCTATATGTTATTTTCCACCATATTGCCGTCTTTTGGCAATGTGAGGGCCCGGAAACC
TGGCCCTGTCTTCTTGACGAGCATTCCTAGGGGTCTTTCCCCTCTCGCCAAAGGAATGCAAGGTCTGTTG
AATGTCGTGAAGGAAGCAGTTCCTCTGGAAGCTTCTTGAAGACAAACAACGTCTGTAGCGACCCTTTGCA
GGCAGCGGAACCCCCCACCTGGCGACAGGTGCCTCTGCGGCCAAAAGCCACGTGTATAAGATACACCTGC
AAAGGCGGCACAACCCCAGTGCCACGTTGTGAGTTGGATAGTTGTGGAAAGAGTCAAATGGCTCTCCTCA
AGCGTATTCAACAAGGGGCTGAAGGATGCCCAGAAGGTACCCCATTGTATGGGATCTGATCTGGGGCCTC
GGTGCACATGCTTTACATGTGTTTAGTCGAGGTTAAAAAAACGTCTAGGCCCCCCGAACCACGGGGACGT
GGTTTTCCTTTGAAAAACACGATAATACCATGGTCATGAAAACATTTAACATTTCTCAACAAGATCTAGA
ATTAGTAGAAGTAGCGACAGAGAAGATTACAATGCTTTATGAGGATAATAAACATCATGTGGGAGCGGCA
ATTCGTACGAAAACAGGAGAAATCATTTCGGCAGTACATATTGAAGCGTATATAGGACGAGTAACTGTTT
GTGCAGAAGCCATTGCGATTGGTAGTGCAGTTTCGAATGGACAAAAGGATTTTGACACGATTGTAGCTGT
TAGACACCCTTATTCTGACGAAGTAGATAGAAGTATTCGAGTGGTAAGTCCTTGTGGTATGTGTAGGGAG
TTGATTTCAGACTATGCACCAGATTGTTTTGTGTTAATAGAAATGAATGGCAAGTTAGTCAAAACTACGA
TTGAAGAACTCATTCCACTCAAATATACCCGAAATTAAAAGTCGAGATGCATCGATGATCTAGAGCTCGC
TGATCAGCCTCGACTGTGCCTTCTAGTTGCCAGCCATCTGTTGTTTGCCCCTCCCCCGTGCCTTCCTTGA
CCCTGGAAGGTGCCACTCCCACTGTCCTTTCCTAATAAAATGAGGAAATTGCATCGCATTGTCTGAGTAG
GTGTCATTCTATTCTGGGGGGTGGGGTGGGGCAGGACAGCAAGGGGGAGGATTGGGAAGACAATAGCAGG
CATGCTGGGGATGCGGTGGGCTCTATGGCTTCTGAGGCGGAAAGAACCTGCAGCCCAAGCTTGGCGTAAT
CATGGTCATAGCTGTTTCCTGTGTGAAATTGTTATCCGCTCACAATTCCACACAACATACGAGCCGGAAG
CATAAAGTGTAAAGCCTGGGGTGCCTAATGAGTGAGCTAACTCACATTAATTGCGTTGCGCTCACTGCCC
GCTTTCCAGTCGGGAAACCTGTCGTGCCAGCGGATCTTAAAAGTTTTGTTACTTTATAGAAGAAATTTTG
AGTTTTTGTTTTTTTTTAATAAATAAATAAACATAAATAAATTGTTTGTTGAATTTATTATTAGTATGTA
AGTGTAAATATAATAAAACTTAATATCTATTCAAATTAATAAATAAACCTCGATATACAGACCGATAAAA
CACATGCGTCAATTTTACGCATGATTATCTTTAACGTACGTCACAATATGATTATCTTTCTAGGGTTAAT
CTAGTATACGCGTTTAATTAATCCAGCTTTTGTTCCCTTTAGTGAGGGTTAATTGCGCGCTTGGCGTAAT
CATGGTCATAGCTGTTTCCTGTGTGAAATTGTTATCCGCTCACAATTCCACACAACATACGAGCCGGAAG
CATAAAGTGTAAAGCCTGGGGTGCCTAATGAGTGAGCTAACTCACATTAATTGCGTTGCGCTCACTGCCC
GCTTTCCAGTCGGGAAACCTGTCGTGCCAGCTGCATTAATGAATCGGCCAACGCGCGGGGAGAGGCGGTT
TGCGTATTGGGCGCTCTTCCGCTTCCTCGCTCACTGACTCGCTGCGCTCGGTCGTTCGGCTGCGGCGAGC
GGTATCAGCTCACTCAAAGGCGGTAATACGGTTATCCACAGAATCAGGGGATAACGCAGGAAAGAACATG
TGAGCAAAAGGCCAGCAAAAGGCCAGGAACCGTAAAAAGGCCGCGTTGCTGGCGTTTTTCCATAGGCTCC
GCCCCCCTGACGAGCATCACAAAAATCGACGCTCAAGTCAGAGGTGGCGAAACCCGACAGGACTATAAAG
ATACCAGGCGTTTCCCCCTGGAAGCTCCCTCGTGCGCTCTCCTGTTCCGACCCTGCCGCTTACCGGATAC
CTGTCCGCCTTTCTCCCTTCGGGAAGCGTGGCGCTTTCTCATAGCTCACGCTGTAGGTATCTCAGTTCGG
TGTAGGTCGTTCGCTCCAAGCTGGGCTGTGTGCACGAACCCCCCGTTCAGCCCGACCGCTGCGCCTTATC
CGGTAACTATCGTCTTGAGTCCAACCCGGTAAGACACGACTTATCGCCACTGGCAGCAGCCACTGGTAAC
AGGATTAGCAGAGCGAGGTATGTAGGCGGTGCTACAGAGTTCTTGAAGTGGTGGCCTAACTACGGCTACA
CTAGAAGAACAGTATTTGGTATCTGCGCTCTGCTGAAGCCAGTTACCTTCGGAAAAAGAGTTGGTAGCTC
TTGATCCGGCAAACAAACCACCGCTGGTAGCGGTGGTTTTTTTGTTTGCAAGCAGCAGATTACGCGCAGA
AAAAAAGGATCTCAAGAAGATCCTTTGATCTTTTCTACGGGGTCTGACGCTCAGTGGAACGAAAACTCAC
GTTAAGGGATTTTGGTCATGAGATTATCAAAAAGGATCTTCACCTAGATCCTTTTAAATTAAAAATGAAG
TTTTAAATCAATCTAAAGTATATATGAGTAAACTTGGTCTGACAGTTACCAATGCTTAATCAGTGAGGCA
CCTATCTCAGCGATCTGTCTATTTCGTTCATCCATAGTTGCCTGACTCCCCGTCGTGTAGATAACTACGA
TACGGGAGGGCTTACCATCTGGCCCCAGTGCTGCAATGATACCGCGAGACCCACGCTCACCGGCTCCAGA
TTTATCAGCAATAAACCAGCCAGCCGGAAGGGCCGAGCGCAGAAGTGGTCCTGCAACTTTATCCGCCTCC
ATCCAGTCTATTAATTGTTGCCGGGAAGCTAGAGTAAGTAGTTCGCCAGTTAATAGTTTGCGCAACGTTG
TTGCCATTGCTACAGGCATCGTGGTGTCACGCTCGTCGTTTGGTATGGCTTCATTCAGCTCCGGTTCCCA
ACGATCAAGGCGAGTTACATGATCCCCCATGTTGTGCAAAAAAGCGGTTAGCTCCTTCGGTCCTCCGATC
GTTGTCAGAAGTAAGTTGGCCGCAGTGTTATCACTCATGGTTATGGCAGCACTGCATAATTCTCTTACTG
TCATGCCATCCGTAAGATGCTTTTCTGTGACTGGTGAGTACTCAACCAAGTCATTCTGAGAATAGTGTAT
GCGGCGACCGAGTTGCTCTTGCCCGGCGTCAATACGGGATAATACCGCGCCACATAGCAGAACTTTAAAA
GTGCTCATCATTGGAAAACGTTCTTCGGGGCGAAAACTCTCAAGGATCTTACCGCTGTTGAGATCCAGTT
CGATGTAACCCACTCGTGCACCCAACTGATCTTCAGCATCTTTTACTTTCACCAGCGTTTCTGGGTGAGC
AAAAACAGGAAGGCAAAATGCCGCAAAAAAGGGAATAAGGGCGACACGGAAATGTTGAATACTCATACTC
TTCCTTTTTCAATATTATTGAAGCATTTATCAGGGTTATTGTCTCATGAGCGGATACATATTTGAATGTA
TTTAGAAAAATAAACAAATAGGGGTTCCGCGCACATTTCCCCGAAAAGTGCCAC
Features (pLannotate 1.2.2; 27 found; start..end, strand, type, name):
     30..458     -  rep_origin     f1 ori (sequence partly withheld): f1 bacteriophage origin of replication; arrow indicates direction of (+) strand synthesis
    463..618     -  CDS            lacZα (fragment): LacZα fragment of β-galactosidase; lacZ fragment
    626..644     +  promoter       T7 promoter: promoter for bacteriophage T7 RNA polymerase
   1011..1390    +  enhancer       CMV enhancer: human cytomegalovirus immediate early enhancer
   1535..1556    +  promoter       chicken β-actin promoter (fragment): contains a 21-bp deletion relative to the standard chicken β-actin promoter
   1658..2674    +  intron         chimeric intron: chimera between introns from chicken β-actin and rabbit β-globin
   2765..2941    +  CDS            Ereg (fragment): EREG_MOUSE - Experimental evidence at protein level: Swiss-Prot protein existence level 1. Ligand of the EGF receptor/EGFR and ERBB4. Stimulates EGFR and ERBB4 tyrosine phosphorylation (By similarity). Contributes to inflammation, wound healing, tissue repair, and oocyte maturation by regulating angiogenesis and vascular remodeling and by stimulating cell proliferation (PubMed:24631357). From Mus musculus (Mouse).
   2942..2968    +  CDS            3xHA (fragment): three tandem HA epitope tags
   2969..3664    +  CDS            mScarlet: mScarlet is a basic (constitutively fluorescent) red fluorescent protein published in 2016, derived from synthetic construct. It has moderate acid sensitivity.
   3689..4009    +  CDS            Ereg (fragment): EREG_MOUSE - Experimental evidence at protein level: Swiss-Prot protein existence level 1. Ligand of the EGF receptor/EGFR and ERBB4. Stimulates EGFR and ERBB4 tyrosine phosphorylation (By similarity). Contributes to inflammation, wound healing, tissue repair, and oocyte maturation by regulating angiogenesis and vascular remodeling and by stimulating cell proliferation (PubMed:24631357). From Mus musculus (Mouse).
   4022..4729    +  CDS            mNeonGreen: mNeonGreen is a basic (constitutively fluorescent) green/yellow fluorescent protein published in 2013, derived from Branchiostoma lanceolatum. It is reported to be a very rapidly-maturing monomer with moderate acid sensitivity.
   4824..5385    +  misc_feature   IRES: internal ribosome entry site (IRES) of the encephalomyocarditis virus (EMCV)
   5394..5813    +  CDS            bsr: BSR_BACCE - Experimental evidence at protein level: Swiss-Prot protein existence level 1. Catalyzes the deamination of the cytosine moiety of the antibiotics blasticidin S, cytomycin and acetylblasticidin S. From Bacillus cereus.
   5862..6086    +  polyA_signal   bGH poly(A) signal: bovine growth hormone polyadenylation signal
   6090..6106    +  promoter       SV40 promoter (fragment): SV40 enhancer and early promoter
   6157..6173    -  protein_bind   lac operator: The lac repressor binds to the lac operator to inhibit transcription in E. coli. This inhibition can be relieved by adding lactose or isopropyl-β-D-thiogalactopyranoside (IPTG). lac repressor encoded by lacI
   6181..6211    -  promoter       lac promoter: promoter for the E. coli lac operon
   6226..6247    -  protein_bind   CAP binding site: CAP binding activates transcription in the presence of cAMP. E. coli catabolite activator protein
   6260..6299    -  CDS            lacI (fragment): lac repressor; lacI; The lac repressor binds to the lac operator to inhibit transcription in E. coli. This inhibition can be relieved by adding lactose or isopropyl-β-D-thiogalactopyranoside (IPTG).
   6584..6602    -  promoter       T3 promoter: promoter for bacteriophage T3 RNA polymerase
   6647..6663    -  protein_bind   lac operator: The lac repressor binds to the lac operator to inhibit transcription in E. coli. This inhibition can be relieved by adding lactose or isopropyl-β-D-thiogalactopyranoside (IPTG). lac repressor encoded by lacI
   6671..6701    -  promoter       lac promoter: promoter for the E. coli lac operon
   6716..6737    -  protein_bind   CAP binding site: CAP binding activates transcription in the presence of cAMP. E. coli catabolite activator protein
   6750..6842    -  CDS            lacI (fragment): lac repressor; lacI; The lac repressor binds to the lac operator to inhibit transcription in E. coli. This inhibition can be relieved by adding lactose or isopropyl-β-D-thiogalactopyranoside (IPTG).
   7025..7613    -  rep_origin     ori: high-copy-number ColE1/pMB1/pBR322/pUC origin of replication
   7784..8644    -  CDS            AmpR: β-lactamase; bla; confers resistance to ampicillin, carbenicillin, and related antibiotics
   8645..8749    -  promoter       AmpR promoter: bla
