[The description below was written by a language model from this plasmid's Addgene catalogue record and pLannotate feature annotations shown in this document.]
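Description:
pPBbsr2-EREG-ScNeo is a mammalian expression plasmid of roughly 8.8 kb built on the pPBbsr2 backbone. It is propagated in E. coli through a high-copy ColE1/pUC-type origin with ampicillin resistance (AmpR under its own bla promoter). The backbone also carries an f1 origin and cloning-vector remnants such as lacZα, lac promoter/operator fragments and T7 and T3 promoters. The backbone name suggests a piggyBac transposon vector, but no transposon terminal repeats are annotated in the feature table, so the record itself does not confirm that mode of integration.

The payload is driven by a CAG-type promoter, made up of the CMV enhancer, the chicken β-actin promoter and a chimeric β-actin/β-globin intron. It expresses a dual-colour epiregulin (EREG) reporter. The EREG coding sequence is split: an N-terminal portion is followed by an HA epitope and mScarlet. The remainder of EREG comes next and is then joined, according to the catalogue through a flexible glycine-serine linker, to mNeonGreen at the C-terminus. The catalogue lists the insert as human, and the automated annotation matched the EREG fragments to the mouse protein, probably by homology. This arrangement places the red protein on the extracellular part of the membrane-anchored pro-ligand and the green protein on its cytoplasmic tail. Downstream, an EMCV IRES links the blasticidin S deaminase gene (bsr) to the same transcript, which ends at a bGH polyadenylation signal, so blasticidin selection enriches for cells expressing the reporter.

The stated purpose is to monitor the status of epiregulin. Comparing the red and green signals would presumably distinguish the intact precursor from ligand whose ectodomain has been shed. The associated work concerns EGFR ligands in collective epithelial cell migration.
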