Addgene plasmid #209909: pPBbsr2-EREG-ScNeo
Purpose: To monitor the status of Epiregulin, the plasmid encodes a recombinant Epiregulin fused extracellularly to the mScarlet fluorescent protein and intracellularly to the mNeonGreen fluorescent protein
Depositing lab: Michiyuki Matsuda. Depositing organization: Kyoto University, Graduate School of Biostudies. Publication: Low-affinity ligands of the epidermal growth factor receptor are long-range signal transmitters in collective cell migration of epithelial cells. Deguchi E, Lin S, Hirayama D, Matsuda K, Tanave A, Sumiyama K, Tsukiji S, Otani T, Furuse M, Sorkin A, Matsuda M, Terai K. Cell Rep. 2024 Nov 14;43(11):114986. doi: 10.1016/j.celrep.2024.114986. PubMed 39546398.
Backbone
  Vector backbone: pPBbsr2
  Backbone size w/o insert (bp): 6800
  Total vector size (bp): 8775
  Vector type: Mammalian Expression
  Selectable markers: Blasticidin
Growth in bacteria
  Bacterial resistance: Ampicillin, 100 μg/mL
  Growth temperature: 37°C
  Growth strain: DH5alpha
  Copy number: Unknown
Gene/Insert
  Gene/Insert name: EREG-ScNeo
  Species: H. sapiens (human)
  Insert size (bp): 1986
  Entrez Gene: EREG (a.k.a. EPR, ER, Ep)
  Tag / fusion protein: mScarlet; HA tag; GGGSGGGS linker; mNeonGreen
Terms and licenses: Academic/Nonprofit Terms; Industry Terms: Not Available to Industry
How to cite: pPBbsr2-EREG-ScNeo was a gift from Michiyuki Matsuda (Addgene plasmid # 209909 ; http://n2t.net/addgene:209909 ; RRID:Addgene_209909)
